Addgene plasmid #211062: pNLF1-C_CDC20:1-499
Purpose: Mammalian expression of full-length human CDC20. C-terminal NanoLuc luciferase tag.
Depositing lab: Cheryl Arrowsmith. Depositing organization: University of Toronto. Publication: A Target Class Ligandability Evaluation of WD40 Repeat-Containing Proteins. Ackloo S, Li F, Szewczyk M, Seitova A, Loppnau P, Zeng H, Xu J, Ahmad S, Arnautova YA, Baghaie AJ, Beldar S, Bolotokova A, Centrella PA, Chau I, Clark MA, Cuozzo JW, Dehghani-Tafti S, Disch JS, Dong A, Dumas A, Feng JA, Ghiabi P, Gibson E, Gilmer J, Goldman B, Green SR, Guie MA, Guilinger JP, Harms N, Herasymenko O, Houliston S, Hutchinson A, Kearnes S, Keefe AD, Kimani SW, Kramer T, Kutera M, Kwak HA, Lento C, Li Y, Liu J, Loup J, Machado RAC, Mulhern CJ, Perveen S, Righetto GL, Riley P, Shrestha S, Sigel EA, Silva M, Sintchak MD, Slakman BL, Taylor RD, Thompson J, Torng W, Underkoffler C, von Rechenberg M, Walsh RT, Watson I, Wilson DJ, Wolf E, Yadav M, Yazdi AK, Zhang J, Zhang Y, Santhakumar V, Edwards AM, Barsyte-Lovejoy D, Schapira M, Brown PJ, Halabelian L, Arrowsmith CH. J Med Chem. 2025 Jan 23;68(2):1092-1112. doi: 10.1021/acs.jmedchem.4c02010. Epub 2024 Nov 4. PubMed 39495097.
Backbone
  Vector backbone: pNLF1-C
  Backbone manufacturer: Promega
  Vector type: Mammalian Expression
  Selectable markers: Hygromycin
Growth in bacteria
  Bacterial resistance: Ampicillin, 100 μg/mL
  Growth temperature: 37°C
  Growth strain: DH5alpha
  Copy number: High Copy
Gene/Insert
  Gene/Insert name: CDC20:M1-R499
  Species: H. sapiens (human)
  Insert size (bp): 1497
  Mutation: wild type
  Entrez Gene: CDC20 (a.k.a. CDC20A, OOMD14, OZEMA14, bA276H19.3, p55CDC)
  Promoter: CMV
  Tag / fusion protein: NanoLuc luciferase (C terminal on insert)
  Cloning method: Ligation Independent Cloning
  Sequencing primers: 5′ ttacagctcttaaggctagag; 3′ agccggctgtctgtcgccag
Resource information
  A portion of this plasmid was derived from a plasmid made by: Mammalian Gene Collection (BC010044)
Terms and licenses: Academic/Nonprofit Terms; Industry Terms: Not Available to Industry
Depositor comments: 5' Cloning Site: EcoR1 (not destroyed), 3' Cloning Site: Xba1 (not destroyed). C terminal tag: srfgpnscrralgssgvftledfvgdwrqtagynldqvleqggvsslfqnlgvsvtpiqrivlsgenglkidihviipyeglsgdqmgqiekifkvvypvddhhfkvilhygtlvidgvtpnmidyfgrpyegiavfdgkkitvtgtlwngnkiiderlinpdgsllfrvtingvtgwrlcerila.
How to cite: pNLF1-C_CDC20:1-499 was a gift from Cheryl Arrowsmith (Addgene plasmid # 211062 ; http://n2t.net/addgene:211062 ; RRID:Addgene_211062)
