[The description below was written by a language model from this plasmid's Addgene catalogue record and pLannotate feature annotations shown in this document.]
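Description:
pNLF1-C_CDC20:1-499 is a mammalian expression plasmid built on Promega's pNLF1-C backbone, designed to produce full-length, wild-type human CDC20 (residues M1 to R499, a 1,497 bp insert) fused at its C terminus to NanoLuc luciferase. The sequenced plasmid is 7,455 nt. In E. coli it is maintained at high copy from a ColE1/pUC-type origin with ampicillin selection through β-lactamase, and a ColE1-derived cer site helps keep the plasmid monomeric. For mammalian cells, a separate cassette places the hygromycin phosphotransferase gene (hph) under the SV40 enhancer/early promoter with a synthetic poly(A) signal, allowing hygromycin selection of stable transfectants.

The expression unit is driven by the CMV immediate early enhancer and promoter, followed by a chimeric β-globin/immunoglobulin intron that generally improves transcript processing and expression. A T7 promoter lies just upstream of the coding region, which in principle permits in vitro transcription. The CDC20 open reading frame, derived from a Mammalian Gene Collection clone and inserted by ligation-independent cloning between retained EcoRI and XbaI sites, is joined through a short linker to human codon-optimized NanoLuc, and the transcript ends at an SV40 poly(A) signal. Several short annotated fragments (SET1, T7 terminator, large T antigen, M13 ori, bom, tnpA) appear to be partial sequence matches or backbone remnants rather than functional parts.

CDC20 is a WD40-repeat protein that activates the anaphase-promoting complex/cyclosome. The associated publication concerns ligandability of WD40 repeat proteins. A luminescent fusion of this kind suits cellular assays such as NanoLuc-based (e.g. BRET) measurement of target engagement or interactions, although the record itself states only mammalian expression as the purpose.
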