Features (pLannotate 1.2.2; 20 found; start..end, strand, type, name):
    140..517     +  enhancer       CMV enhancer: human cytomegalovirus immediate early enhancer
    519..718     +  promoter       CMV promoter: human cytomegalovirus (CMV) immediate early promoter
    857..989     +  intron         chimeric intron: chimera between introns from human β-globin and immunoglobulin heavy chain genes
   1033..1051    +  promoter       T7 promoter: promoter for bacteriophage T7 RNA polymerase
   1085..2581    +  CDS            CDC20: CDC20_HUMAN - Experimental evidence at protein level: Swiss-Prot protein existence level 1. Required for full ubiquitin ligase activity of the anaphase promoting complex/cyclosome (APC/C) and may confer substrate specificity upon the complex. Is regulated by MAD2L1: in metaphase the MAD2L1-CDC20-APC/C ternary complex is inactive and in anaphase the CDC20-APC/C binary complex is active in degrading substrates. The CDC20-APC/C complex positively regulates the formation of synaptic vesicle clustering at active zone to the presynaptic membrane in postmitotic neurons. CDC20-APC/C-induced degradatio
   2630..3142    +  CDS            Nluc: NanoLuc® luciferase human codon-optimized
   3175..3224    +  CDS            SET1 (fragment): solubility-enhancement tag derived from T7 phage gene 10B
   3232..3251    +  terminator     T7 terminator (fragment): transcription terminator for bacteriophage T7 RNA polymerase
   3273..3394    -  polyA_signal   SV40 poly(A) signal: SV40 polyadenylation signal
   3417..3485    -  CDS            large T antigen (fragment): large T antigen from SV40 (simian virus 40)
   3490..3522    +  rep_origin     M13 ori (fragment): M13 bacteriophage origin of replication; arrow indicates direction of (+) strand synthesis
   3523..3574    -  misc_feature   bom (fragment): basis of mobility region from pBR322
   3639..3996    +  promoter       SV40 promoter: SV40 enhancer and early promoter
   4027..5049    +  CDS            hph: KHYB_ECOLX - Experimental evidence at protein level: Swiss-Prot protein existence level 1. The aminoglycoside phosphotransferases achieve inactivation of their antibiotic substrates by phosphorylation. Only phosphorylates hygromycin and closely related compounds such as demethyl analogs and destomycin. From Escherichia coli.
   5088..5136    +  polyA_signal   poly(A) signal: synthetic polyadenylation signal
   5157..5249    -  CDS            tnpA (fragment): TN5P_ECOLX - Also known as tnp. Experimental evidence at protein level: Swiss-Prot protein existence level 1. Mediates transposition of transposon Tn5 by a 'cut and paste' mechanism. First, the monomeric transposase binds the 19 bp inverted DNA repeats flanking the transposon. Then, dimerization of the DNA- bound transposase creates a synaptic DNA complex. After nicking of the first DNA strand, excision of the transposon proceeds through a series of intermediates. The transposase then mediates the insertion of the transposon at a new site by strand transfer. The activity of the wild- type tran
   5292..5396    +  promoter       AmpR promoter: bla
   5397..6257    +  CDS            AmpR: β-lactamase; bla; confers resistance to ampicillin, carbenicillin, and related antibiotics
   6415..7003    -  rep_origin     ori: high-copy-number ColE1/pMB1/pBR322/pUC origin of replication
   7119..7402    +  misc_feature   cer region: ColE1-derived recombination site that helps to maintain plasmids as monomers
>Addgene plasmid #211062 | pNLF1-C_CDC20:1-499 | addgene full sequence | sequence record 426012 | Addgene NGS Result
TCAATATTGGCCATTAGCCATATTATTCATTGGTTATATAGCATAAATCAATATTGGCTATTGGCCATTG
CATACGTTGTATCTATATCATAATATGTACATTTATATTGGCTCATGTCCAATATGACCGCCATGTTGGC
ATTGATTATTGACTAGTTATTAATAGTAATCAATTACGGGGTCATTAGTTCATAGCCCATATATGGAGTT
CCGCGTTACATAACTTACGGTAAATGGCCCGCCTGGCTGACCGCCCAACGACCCCCGCCCATTGACGTCA
ATAATGACGTATGTTCCCATAGTAACGCCAATAGGGACTTTCCATTGACGTCAATGGGTGGAGTATTTAC
GGTAAACTGCCCACTTGGCAGTACATCAAGTGTATCATATGCCAAGTCCGCCCCCTATTGACGTCAATGA
CGGTAAATGGCCCGCCTGGCATTATGCCCAGTACATGACCTTACGGGACTTTCCTACTTGGCAGTACATC
TACGTATTAGTCATCGCTATTACCATGGTGATGCGGTTTTGGCAGTACACCAATGGGCGTGGATAGCGGT
TTGACTCACGGGGATTTCCAAGTCTCCACCCCATTGACGTCAATGGGAGTTTGTTTTGGCACCAAAATCA
ACGGGACTTTCCAAAATGTCGTAATAACCCCGCCCCGTTGACGCAAATGGGCGGTAGGCGTGTACGGTGG
GAGGTCTATATAAGCAGAGCTGGTTTAGTGAACCGTCAGATCACTAGAAGCTTTATTGCGGTAGTTTATC
ACAGTTAAATTGCTAACGCAGTCAGTGCTTCTGACACAACAGTCTCGAACTTAAGCTGCAGAAGTTGGTC
GTGAGGCACTGGGCAGGTAAGTATCAAGGTTACAAGACAGGTTTAAGGAGACCAATAGAAACTGGGCTTG
TCGAGACAGAGAAGACTCTTGCGTTTCTGATAGGCACCTATTGGTCTTACTGACATCCACTTTGCCTTTC
TCTCCACAGGTGTCCACTCCCAGTTCAATTACAGCTCTTAAGGCTAGAGTATTAATACGACTCACTATAG
GGCTAGCAAAGCGATCGCTTCCGAATTCGCCACCATGGCACAGTTCGCGTTCGAGAGTGACCTGCACTCG
CTGCTTCAGCTGGATGCACCCATCCCCAATGCACCCCCTGCGCGCTGGCAGCGCAAAGCCAAGGAAGCCG
CAGGCCCGGCCCCCTCACCCATGCGGGCCGCCAACCGATCCCACAGCGCCGGCAGGACTCCGGGCCGAAC
TCCTGGCAAATCCAGTTCCAAGGTTCAGACCACTCCTAGCAAACCTGGCGGTGACCGCTATATCCCCCAT
CGCAGTGCTGCCCAGATGGAGGTGGCCAGCTTCCTCCTGAGCAAGGAGAACCAGCCTGAAAACAGCCAGA
CGCCCACCAAGAAGGAACATCAGAAAGCCTGGGCTTTGAACCTGAACGGTTTTGATGTAGAGGAAGCCAA
GATCCTTCGGCTCAGTGGAAAACCACAAAATGCGCCAGAGGGTTACCAGAACAGACTGAAAGTACTCTAC
AGCCAAAAGGCCACTCCTGGCTCCAGCCGGAAGACCTGCCGTTACATTCCTTCCCTGCCAGACCGTATCC
TGGATGCGCCTGAAATCCGAAATGACTATTACCTGAACCTTGTGGATTGGAGTTCTGGGAATGTACTGGC
CGTGGCACTGGACAACAGTGTGTACCTGTGGAGTGCAAGCTCTGGTGACATCCTGCAGCTTTTGCAAATG
GAGCAGCCTGGGGAATATATATCCTCTGTGGCCTGGATCAAAGAGGGCAACTACTTGGCTGTGGGCACCA
GCAGTGCTGAGGTGCAGCTATGGGATGTGCAGCAGCAGAAACGGCTTCGAAATATGACCAGTCACTCTGC
CCGAGTGGGCTCCCTAAGCTGGAACAGCTATATCCTGTCCAGTGGTTCACGTTCTGGCCACATCCACCAC
CATGATGTTCGGGTAGCAGAACACCATGTGGCCACACTGAGTGGCCACAGCCAGGAAGTGTGTGGGCTGC
GCTGGGCCCCAGATGGACGACATTTGGCCAGTGGTGGTAATGATAACTTGGTCAATGTGTGGCCTAGTGC
TCCTGGAGAGGGTGGCTGGGTTCCTCTGCAGACATTCACCCAGCATCAAGGGGCTGTCAAGGCCGTAGCA
TGGTGTCCCTGGCAGTCCAATGTCCTGGCAACAGGAGGGGGCACCAGTGATCGACACATTCGCATCTGGA
ATGTGTGCTCTGGGGCCTGTCTGAGTGCCGTGGATGCCCATTCCCAGGTGTGCTCCATCCTCTGGTCTCC
CCATTACAAGGAGCTCATCTCAGGCCATGGCTTTGCACAGAACCAGCTAGTTATTTGGAAGTACCCAACC
ATGGCCAAGGTGGCTGAACTCAAAGGTCACACATCCCGGGTCCTGAGTCTGACCATGAGCCCAGATGGGG
CCACAGTGGCATCCGCAGCAGCAGATGAGACCCTGAGGCTATGGCGCTGTTTTGAGTTGGACCCTGCGCG
GCGGCGGGAGCGGGAGAAGGCCAGTGCAGCCAAAAGCAGCCTCATCCACCAAGGCATCCGCTCTAGATTT
GGGCCCAATTCCTGCAGGCGAGCTCTCGGCTCGAGCGGCGTCTTCACACTCGAAGATTTCGTTGGGGACT
GGCGACAGACAGCCGGCTACAACCTGGACCAAGTCCTTGAACAGGGAGGTGTGTCCAGTTTGTTTCAGAA
TCTCGGGGTGTCCGTAACTCCGATCCAAAGGATTGTCCTGAGCGGTGAAAATGGGCTGAAGATCGACATC
CATGTCATCATCCCGTATGAAGGTCTGAGCGGCGACCAAATGGGCCAGATCGAAAAAATTTTTAAGGTGG
TGTACCCTGTGGATGATCATCACTTTAAGGTGATCCTGCACTATGGCACACTGGTAATCGACGGGGTTAC
GCCGAACATGATCGACTATTTCGGACGGCCGTATGAAGGCATCGCCGTGTTCGACGGCAAAAAGATCACT
GTAACAGGGACCCTGTGGAACGGCAACAAAATTATCGACGAGCGCCTGATCAACCCCGACGGCTCCCTGC
TGTTCCGAGTAACCATCAACGGAGTGACCGGCTGGCGGCTGTGCGAACGCATTCTGGCGTAAGGCCGCGA
CTCTAGGGCATGCAAGCTGATCCGGCTGCTAACAAAGCCCGAAAGGAAGCTGAGTTGGCTGCTGCCACCG
CTGAGCAATAACTAGCATAACCCCTTGGGGCGGCCGCTTCGAGCAGACATGATAAGATACATTGATGAGT
TTGGACAAACCACAACTAGAATGCAGTGAAAAAAATGCTTTATTTGTGAAATTTGTGATGCTATTGCTTT
ATTTGTAACCATTATAAGCTGCAATAAACAAGTTAACAACAACAATTGCATTCATTTTATGTTTCAGGTT
CAGGGGGAGATGTGGGAGGTTTTTTTAAGCAAGTAAAACCTCTACAAATGTGGTAAAATCGAATTTTAAC
AAAATATTAACGCTTACAATTTCCTGATGCGGTATTTTCTCCTTACGCATCTGTGCGGTATTTCACACCG
CATACGCGGATCTGCGCAGCACCATGGCCTGAAATAACCTCTGAAAGAGGAACTTGGTTAGGTACCTTCT
GAGGCGGAAAGAACCAGCTGTGGAATGTGTGTCAGTTAGGGTGTGGAAAGTCCCCAGGCTCCCCAGCAGG
CAGAAGTATGCAAAGCATGCATCTCAATTAGTCAGCAACCAGGTGTGGAAAGTCCCCAGGCTCCCCAGCA
GGCAGAAGTATGCAAAGCATGCATCTCAATTAGTCAGCAACCATAGTCCCGCCCCTAACTCCGCCCATCC
CGCCCCTAACTCCGCCCAGTTCCGCCCATTCTCCGCCCCATGGCTGACTAATTTTTTTTATTTATGCAGA
GGCCGAGGCCGCCTCGGCCTCTGAGCTATTCCAGAAGTAGTGAGGAGGCTTTTTTGGAGGCCTAGGCTTT
TGCAAAAAGCTCGATTCTTCTGACACTAGCGCCACCATGAAGAAGCCCGAACTCACCGCTACCAGCGTTG
AAAAATTTCTCATCGAGAAGTTCGACAGTGTGAGCGACCTGATGCAGTTGTCGGAGGGCGAAGAGAGCCG
AGCCTTCAGCTTCGATGTCGGCGGACGCGGCTATGTACTGCGGGTGAATAGCTGCGCTGATGGCTTCTAC
AAAGACCGCTACGTGTACCGCCACTTCGCCAGCGCTGCACTACCCATCCCCGAAGTGTTGGACATCGGCG
AGTTCAGCGAGAGCCTGACATACTGCATCAGTAGACGCGCCCAAGGCGTTACTCTCCAAGACCTCCCCGA
AACAGAGCTGCCTGCTGTGTTACAGCCTGTCGCCGAAGCTATGGATGCTATTGCCGCCGCCGACCTCAGT
CAAACCAGCGGCTTCGGCCCATTCGGGCCCCAAGGCATCGGCCAGTACACAACCTGGCGGGATTTCATTT
GCGCCATTGCTGATCCCCATGTCTACCACTGGCAGACCGTGATGGACGACACCGTGTCCGCCAGCGTAGC
TCAAGCCCTGGACGAACTGATGCTGTGGGCCGAAGACTGTCCCGAGGTGCGCCACCTCGTCCATGCCGAC
TTCGGCAGCAACAACGTCCTGACCGACAACGGCCGCATCACCGCCGTAATCGACTGGTCCGAAGCTATGT
TCGGGGACAGTCAGTACGAGGTGGCCAACATCTTCTTCTGGCGGCCCTGGCTGGCTTGCATGGAGCAGCA
GACTCGCTACTTCGAGCGCCGGCATCCCGAGCTGGCCGGCAGCCCTCGTCTGCGAGCCTACATGCTGCGC
ATCGGCCTGGATCAGCTCTACCAGAGCCTCGTGGACGGCAACTTCGACGATGCTGCCTGGGCTCAAGGCC
GCTGCGATGCCATCGTCCGCAGCGGGGCCGGCACCGTCGGTCGCACACAAATCGCTCGCCGGAGCGCAGC
CGTATGGACCGACGGCTGCGTCGAGGTGCTGGCCGACAGCGGCAACCGCCGGCCCAGTACACGACCGCGC
GCTAAGGAGGTAGGTCGAGTTTAGACTCTAGCCATCACGATGGCCGCAATAAAATATCTTTATTTTCATT
ACATCTGTGTGTTGGTTTTTTGTGTGAATCGATAGCGATAAGGATCCTCTTTGCGCTTGCGTTTTCCCTT
GTCCAGATAGCCCAGTAGCTGACATTCATCCGGGGTCAGCACCGTTTCTGCGGACTGGCTTTCTACGTAA
TGGTTTCTTAGACGTCAGGTGGCACTTTTCGGGGAAATGTGCGCGGAACCCCTATTTGTTTATTTTTCTA
AATACATTCAAATATGTATCCGCTCATGAGACAATAACCCTGATAAATGCTTCAATAATATTGAAAAAGG
AAGAGTATGAGTATTCAACATTTCCGTGTCGCCCTTATTCCCTTTTTTGCGGCATTTTGCCTTCCTGTTT
TTGCTCACCCAGAAACGCTGGTGAAAGTAAAAGATGCTGAAGATCAGTTGGGTGCACGAGTGGGTTACAT
CGAACTGGATCTCAACAGCGGTAAGATCCTTGAGAGTTTTCGCCCCGAAGAACGTTTTCCAATGATGAGC
ACTTTCAAAGTTCTGCTATGTGGCGCGGTATTATCCCGTATTGACGCCGGGCAAGAGCAACTCGGTCGCC
GCATACACTATTCTCAGAATGACTTGGTTGAGTACTCACCAGTCACAGAAAAGCATCTTACGGATGGCAT
GACAGTAAGAGAATTATGCAGTGCTGCCATAACCATGAGTGATAACACTGCGGCCAACTTACTTCTGACA
ACTATCGGAGGACCGAAGGAGCTAACCGCTTTTTTGCACAACATGGGGGATCATGTAACTCGCCTTGATC
GTTGGGAACCGGAGCTGAATGAAGCCATACCAAACGACGAGCGTGACACCACGATGCCTGTAGCAATGGC
AACAACGTTGCGCAAACTATTAACTGGCGAACTACTTACTCTAGCTTCCCGGCAACAATTAATAGACTGG
ATGGAGGCGGATAAAGTTGCAGGACCACTTCTGCGCTCGGCCCTTCCGGCTGGCTGGTTTATTGCTGATA
AATCTGGAGCCGGTGAGCGTGGGTCTCGCGGTATCATTGCAGCACTGGGGCCAGATGGTAAGCCCTCCCG
TATCGTAGTTATCTACACGACGGGGAGTCAGGCAACTATGGATGAACGAAATAGACAGATCGCTGAGATA
GGTGCCTCACTGATTAAGCATTGGTAATTCGAAATGACCGACCAAGCGACGCCCAACCGGTATCAGCTCA
CTCAAAGGCGGTAATACGGTTATCCACAGAATCAGGGGATAACGCAGGAAAGAACATGTGAGCAAAAGGC
CAGCAAAAGGCCAGGAACCGTAAAAAGGCCGCGTTGCTGGCGTTTTTCCATAGGCTCCGCCCCCCTGACG
AGCATCACAAAAATCGACGCTCAAGTCAGAGGTGGCGAAACCCGACAGGACTATAAAGATACCAGGCGTT
TCCCCCTGGAAGCTCCCTCGTGCGCTCTCCTGTTCCGACCCTGCCGCTTACCGGATACCTGTCCGCCTTT
CTCCCTTCGGGAAGCGTGGCGCTTTCTCATAGCTCACGCTGTAGGTATCTCAGTTCGGTGTAGGTCGTTC
GCTCCAAGCTGGGCTGTGTGCACGAACCCCCCGTTCAGCCCGACCGCTGCGCCTTATCCGGTAACTATCG
TCTTGAGTCCAACCCGGTAAGACACGACTTATCGCCACTGGCAGCAGCCACTGGTAACAGGATTAGCAGA
GCGAGGTATGTAGGCGGTGCTACAGAGTTCTTGAAGTGGTGGCCTAACTACGGCTACACTAGAAGGACAG
TATTTGGTATCTGCGCTCTGCTGAAGCCAGTTACCTTCGGAAAAAGAGTTGGTAGCTCTTGATCCGGCAA
ACAAACCACCGCTGGTAGCGGTGGTTTTTTTGTTTGCAAGCAGCAGATTACGCGCAGAAAAAAAGGATTT
CAAGAAGATCCTTTGATCTTTTCTACGGGGTCTGACGCTCAGTGGAACGAAAACTCACGTTAAGGGATTT
TGGTCATGAGATTATCAAAAAGGATCTTCACCTAGATCCTTTTATAGTCCGGAAATACAGGAACGCACGC
TGGATGGCCCTTCGCTGGGATGGTGAAACCATGAAAAATGGCAGCTTCAGTGGATTAAGTGGGGGTAATG
TGGCCTGTACCCTCTGGTTGCATAGGTATTCATACGGTTAAAATTTATCAGGCGCGATTGCGGCAGTTTT
TCGGGTGGTTTGTTGCCATTTTTACCTGTCTGCTGCCGTGATCGCGCTGAACGCGTTTTAGCGGTGCGTA
CAATTAAGGGATTATGGTAAATCCACTTACTGTCTGCCCTCGTAGCCATCGAGATAAACCGCAGTACTCC
GGCCACGATGCGTCCGGCGTAGAGGATCGAGATCT
