>Addgene plasmid #211062 | pNLF1-C_CDC20:1-499 | depositor partial sequence | sequence record 411604 | Insert sequence
ATGGCACAGTTCGCGTTCGAGAGTGACCTGCACTCGCTGCTTCAGCTGGATGCACCCATCCCCAATGCAC
CCCCTGCGCGCTGGCAGCGCAAAGCCAAGGAAGCCGCAGGCCCGGCCCCCTCACCCATGCGGGCCGCCAA
CCGATCCCACAGCGCCGGCAGGACTCCGGGCCGAACTCCTGGCAAATCCAGTTCCAAGGTTCAGACCACT
CCTAGCAAACCTGGCGGTGACCGCTATATCCCCCATCGCAGTGCTGCCCAGATGGAGGTGGCCAGCTTCC
TCCTGAGCAAGGAGAACCAGCCTGAAAACAGCCAGACGCCCACCAAGAAGGAACATCAGAAAGCCTGGGC
TTTGAACCTGAACGGTTTTGATGTAGAGGAAGCCAAGATCCTTCGGCTCAGTGGAAAACCACAAAATGCG
CCAGAGGGTTACCAGAACAGACTGAAAGTACTCTACAGCCAAAAGGCCACTCCTGGCTCCAGCCGGAAGA
CCTGCCGTTACATTCCTTCCCTGCCAGACCGTATCCTGGATGCGCCTGAAATCCGAAATGACTATTACCT
GAACCTTGTGGATTGGAGTTCTGGGAATGTACTGGCCGTGGCACTGGACAACAGTGTGTACCTGTGGAGT
GCAAGCTCTGGTGACATCCTGCAGCTTTTGCAAATGGAGCAGCCTGGGGAATATATATCCTCTGTGGCCT
GGATCAAAGAGGGCAACTACTTGGCTGTGGGCACCAGCAGTGCTGAGGTGCAGCTATGGGATGTGCAGCA
GCAGAAACGGCTTCGAAATATGACCAGTCACTCTGCCCGAGTGGGCTCCCTAAGCTGGAACAGCTATATC
CTGTCCAGTGGTTCACGTTCTGGCCACATCCACCACCATGATGTTCGGGTAGCAGAACACCATGTGGCCA
CACTGAGTGGCCACAGCCAGGAAGTGTGTGGGCTGCGCTGGGCCCCAGATGGACGACATTTGGCCAGTGG
TGGTAATGATAACTTGGTCAATGTGTGGCCTAGTGCTCCTGGAGAGGGTGGCTGGGTTCCTCTGCAGACA
TTCACCCAGCATCAAGGGGCTGTCAAGGCCGTAGCATGGTGTCCCTGGCAGTCCAATGTCCTGGCAACAG
GAGGGGGCACCAGTGATCGACACATTCGCATCTGGAATGTGTGCTCTGGGGCCTGTCTGAGTGCCGTGGA
TGCCCATTCCCAGGTGTGCTCCATCCTCTGGTCTCCCCATTACAAGGAGCTCATCTCAGGCCATGGCTTT
GCACAGAACCAGCTAGTTATTTGGAAGTACCCAACCATGGCCAAGGTGGCTGAACTCAAAGGTCACACAT
CCCGGGTCCTGAGTCTGACCATGAGCCCAGATGGGGCCACAGTGGCATCCGCAGCAGCAGATGAGACCCT
GAGGCTATGGCGCTGTTTTGAGTTGGACCCTGCGCGGCGGCGGGAGCGGGAGAAGGCCAGTGCAGCCAAA
AGCAGCCTCATCCACCAAGGCATCCGC
